Addgene plasmid #234014: makeTCR_Hs.TRBV30
Purpose: Hs TRBV gene for makeTCR assembly
Depositing lab: Michael Platten. Depositing organization: Deutsches Krebsforschungszentrum (DKFZ). Publication: makeTCR: A Modular Platform for Rapid, Flexible, Scalable, Single-Step T Cell Receptor Synthesis. Hamberger M, Neuhoff M-T, Pietrantonio SV, Boschert T, Maldonado Torres C, Errerd A, Tan CL, Lindner JM, Platten M, Green EW. bioRxiv 2025.04.27.647198 10.1101/2025.04.27.647198.
Backbone
  Vector backbone: pmakeTCR
  Backbone manufacturer: custom
  Backbone size w/o insert (bp): 1710
  Vector type: Synthetic Biology
Growth in bacteria
  Bacterial resistance: Chloramphenicol, 25 μg/mL
  Growth temperature: 37°C
  Growth strain: DH5alpha
  Copy number: High Copy
Gene/Insert
  Gene/Insert name: TRBV30 (alt name: ENSG00000261262)
  Species: H. sapiens (human)
  Insert size (bp): 327
  Entrez Gene: TRBV30 (a.k.a. TCRBV20S1A1N2, TCRBV30S1)
  Promoter: n/a
  Cloning method: Restriction Enzyme; 5′ cloning site CCAT (not destroyed); 3′ cloning site TGTG (not destroyed)
  Sequencing primers: 5′ M13 (-21) Forward; 3′ M13 Reverse
Resource information
  A portion of this plasmid was derived from a plasmid made by: synthetic
Terms and licenses: Academic/Nonprofit Terms; Industry Terms: Not Available to Industry
Depositor comments: Please visit https://doi.org/10.1101/2025.04.27.647198 for bioRxiv preprint.
How to cite: makeTCR_Hs.TRBV30 was a gift from Michael Platten (Addgene plasmid # 234014 ; http://n2t.net/addgene:234014 ; RRID:Addgene_234014)
