[The description below was written by a language model from this plasmid's Addgene catalogue record and pLannotate feature annotations shown in this document.]
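Description:
makeTCR_Hs.TRBV30 is a small synthetic-biology parts plasmid (about 2.0 kb in the sequenced record) that supplies the human T cell receptor beta variable gene segment TRBV30 as a module for the makeTCR assembly system, a modular platform for single-step synthesis of T cell receptor sequences. It is built on the custom pmakeTCR backbone, a minimal bacterial cloning vector of roughly 1.7 kb. Propagation in E. coli relies on a high-copy ColE1/pUC-type origin of replication. Selection is by chloramphenicol, conferred by a cat (chloramphenicol acetyltransferase) gene driven by its native promoter. Transcription terminators (tonB, T7Te and T3Te) flank the resistance cassette and origin and presumably insulate the insert region from read-through transcription. A short lacZα remnant is also annotated, but it is only a fragment rather than a functional screening cassette.

The payload is a synthetic 327 bp human TRBV30 insert. It encodes the V region of the TCR beta chain variable domain, the part of an alpha-beta TCR that contributes to recognition of peptide–MHC complexes. The record lists no promoter for the insert, so this plasmid is a donor or storage vector and not an expression construct. The insert is bounded by defined four-base junctions at its 5′ and 3′ ends that are retained after cloning. This is consistent with excision as a fragment with fixed overhangs for ordered ligation to other TCR modules, although the record does not name the enzyme or the other parts used. M13 forward and reverse primer sites allow sequence verification of the insert. The plasmid is typically used as one member of a V-gene library for assembling complete TCR beta chains of a chosen specificity.
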