Features (pLannotate 1.2.2; 8 found; start..end, strand, type, name):
     10..333     +  CDS            TRBV30: TVB30_HUMAN - Protein inferred from homology: Swiss-Prot protein existence level 3. V region of the variable domain of T cell receptor (TR) beta chain that participates in the antigen recognition (PubMed:24600447). Alpha-beta T cell receptors are antigen specific receptors which are essential to the immune response and are present on the cell surface of T lymphocytes. Recognize peptide-major histocompatibility (MH) (pMH) complexes that are displayed by antigen presenting cells (APC), a prerequisite for efficient T cell adaptive immunity against pathogens (PubMed:25493333). Binding of alpha-bet
    422..453     +  terminator     tonB terminator: bidirectional E. coli tonB-P14 transcription terminator
    454..556     +  promoter       cat promoter: promoter of the E. coli cat gene encoding chloramphenicol acetyltransferase
    557..1213    +  CDS            cat: CAT_ECOLX - Experimental evidence at protein level: Swiss-Prot protein existence level 1. This enzyme is an effector of chloramphenicol resistance in bacteria. From Escherichia coli. This protein is used as a marker in many commonly used cloning vectors, such as pACYC184.
   1240..1267    +  terminator     T7Te terminator: phage T7 early transcription terminator
   1279..1866    -  rep_origin     ori: high-copy-number ColE1/pMB1/pBR322/pUC origin of replication
   1888..1917    -  terminator     T3Te terminator: phage T3 early transcription terminator
   1989..2008    -  CDS            lacZα (fragment): LacZα fragment of β-galactosidase; lacZ fragment
>Addgene plasmid #234014 | makeTCR_Hs.TRBV30 | addgene full sequence | sequence record 468330 | Addgene NGS Result
CGTCTCACCATGCTCTGCTCTCTCCTTGCCCTTCTCCTGGGCACTTTCTTTGGGGTCAGATCTCAGACTA
TTCATCAATGGCCAGCGACCCTGGTGCAGCCTGTGGGCAGCCCGCTCTCTCTGGAGTGCACTGTGGAGGG
AACATCAAACCCCAACCTATACTGGTACCGACAGGCTGCAGGCAGGGGCCTCCAGCTGCTCTTCTACTCC
ATTGGTATTGGCCAGATCAGCTCTGAGGTGCCCCAGAATCTCTCAGCCTCCAGACCCCAGGACCGGCAGT
TCATCCTGAGTTCTAAGAAGCTCCTCCTCAGTGACTCTGGCTTCTATCTCTGTGTGAGACGCAGGGAAGA
TGGCCGCGAAGAAAACGTCATAGCTGTTTCCTGACTGACCATTTAAATCATACCTGACCTCCATAGCAGA
AAGTCAAAAGCCTCCGACCGGAGGCTTTTGACTTGATCGGCACGTAAGAGGTTCCAACTTTCACCATAAT
GAAATAAGATCACTACCGGGCGTATTTTTTGAGTTATCGAGATTTTCAGGAGCTAAGGAAGCTAAAATGG
AGAAAAAAATCACTGGATATACCACCGTTGATATATCCCAATGGCATCGTAAAGAACATTTTGAGGCATT
TCAGTCAGTTGCTCAATGTACCTATAACCAGACCGTTCAGCTGGATATTACGGCCTTTTTAAAGACCGTA
AAGAAAAATAAGCACAAGTTTTATCCGGCCTTTATTCACATTCTTGCCCGCCTGATGAATGCTCATCCGG
AATTTCGTATGGCAATGAAAGACGGTGAGCTGGTGATATGGGATAGTGTTCACCCTTGTTACACCGTTTT
CCATGAGCAAACTGAAACGTTTTCATCGCTCTGGAGTGAATACCACGACGATTTCCGGCAGTTTCTACAC
ATATATTCGCAAGATGTGGCGTGTTACGGTGAAAACCTGGCCTATTTCCCTAAAGGGTTTATTGAGAATA
TGTTTTTTGTCTCAGCCAATCCCTGGGTGAGTTTCACCAGTTTTGATTTAAACGTGGCCAATATGGACAA
CTTCTTCGCCCCCGTTTTCACCATGGGCAAATATTATACGCAAGGCGACAAGGTGCTGATGCCGCTGGCG
ATTCAGGTTCATCATGCCGTTTGTGATGGCTTCCATGTCGGCAGAATGCTTAATGAATTACAACAGTACT
GCGATGAGTGGCAGGGCGGGGCGTAATGAGGGCCCAAATGTAATCACCTGGCTCACCTTCGGGTGGGCCT
TTCTGCGTTGCTGGCGTTTTTCCATAGGCTCCGCCCCCCTGACGAGCATCACAAAAATCGATGCTCAAGT
CAGAGGTGGCGAAACCCGACAGGACTATAAAGATACCAGGCGTTTCCCCCTGGAAGCTCCCTCGTGCGCT
CTCCTGTTCCGACCCTGCCGCTTACCGGATACCTGTCCGCCTTTCTCCCTTCGGGAAGCGTGGCGCTTTC
TCATAGCTCACGCTGTAGGTATCTCAGTTCGGTGTAGGTCGTTCGCTCCAAGCTGGGCTGTGTGCACGAA
CCCCCCGTTCAGCCCGACCGCTGCGCCTTATCCGGTAACTATCGTCTTGAGTCCAACCCGGTAAGACACG
ACTTATCGCCACTGGCAGCAGCCACTGGTAACAGGATTAGCAGAGCGAGGTATGTAGGCGGTGCTACAGA
GTTCTTGAAGTGGTGGCCTAACTACGGCTACACTAGAAGAACAGTATTTGGTATCTGCGCTCTGCTGAAG
CCAGTTACCTCGGAAAAAGAGTTGGTAGCTCTTGATCCGGCAAACAAACCACCGCTGGTAGCGGTGGTTT
TTTTGTTTGCAAGCAGCAGATTACGCGCAGAAAAAAAGGATCTCAAGAAGATCCTTTGATTTTCTACCGA
AGAAAGGCCCACCCGTGAAGGTGAGCCAGTGAGTTGATTGCAGTCCAGTTACGCTGGAGTCTGAGGCTCG
TCCTGAATGATATCAAGCTTGAATTCGTTTGTAAAACGACGGCCAGTGCTAACCGTATCGCATTGGCCAT
ACCTACA
